>Addgene plasmid #149627 | pBSV2G_P0826L-sgRNAflaB | addgene full sequence | sequence record 311490 | Addgene NGS Result
GTTTTAGAGCTAGAAATAGCAAGTTAAAATAAGGCTAGTCCGTTATCAACTTGAAAAAGTGGCACCGAGT
CGGTGCTTTTTTTGAAGCTTGGCACTGGCCGTCGTTTTACAACGTCGTGACTGGGAAAACCCTGGCGTTA
CCCAACTTAATCGCCTTGCAGCACATCCCCCTTTCGCCAGCTGGCGTAATAGCGAAGAGGCCCGCACCGA
TCGCCCTTCCCAACAGTTGCGCAGCCTGAATGGCGAATGGCGCGGCCGCCCTAGGTTAATACCCGAGCTT
CAAGGAAGATTTCCTATTAAGGTTGAACTTAAGAGCTTAAGCATAGACGATTTGAAAAAAATTTTAAAAC
AAACAAAAAATTCTTTAATAAAACAATATGTTGCGATGTTTAAGGTTTATGATTTAGATTTAAAGTTTAG
TGAGGAAGCTATAGATAGAATTGCAGAGCTTACTTTTAATATGAATCTTGAGAGTGAAAATCTTGGTGCC
AGAAGACTTCACGGTGTTATGGAAATAGTGCTTGCAGATCTTTTTTTTGAAGTGCCTGGCAGTAAGTTGA
AAAAATTTGAAATAAACTTGGACTATGTTAATAAAAAAATACAAATTAACGAACAAAAAGATTTGAATTA
TTATATAATTTAGTTAAAAGCAATTTTAAATGAGGGAGGTTTCCATATGTTACGCAGCAGCAACGATGTT
ACGCAGCAGGGCAGTCGCCCTAAAACAAAGTTAGGTGGCTCAAGTATGGGCATCATTCGCACATGTAGGC
TCGGCCCTGACCAAGTCAAATCCATGCGGGCTGCTCTTGATCTTTTCGGTCGTGAGTTCGGAGACGTAGC
CACCTACTCCCAACATCAGCCGGACTCCGATTACCTCGGGAACTTGCTCCGTAGTAAGACATTCATCGCG
CTTGCTGCCTTCGACCAAGAAGCGGTTGTTGGCGCTCTCGCGGCTTACGTTCTGCCCAAGTTTGAGCAGC
CGCGTAGTGAGATCTATATCTATGATCTCGCAGTCTCCGGCGAGCACCGGAGGCAGGGCATTGCCACCGC
GCTCATCAATCTCCTCAAGCATGAGGCCAACGCGCTTGGTGCTTATGTGATCTACGTGCAAGCAGATTAC
GGTGACGATCCCGCAGTGGCTCTCTATACAAAGTTGGGCATACGGGAAGAAGTGATGCACTTTGATATCG
ACCCAAGTACCGCCACCTAACAATTCGTTCAAGCCGAGATCGGCTTACGCGTCCAAAATCCCTTAACGTG
AGTTTTCGTTCCACTGAGCGTCAGACCCCGTAGAAAAGATCAAAGGATCTTCTTGAGATCCTTTTTTTCT
GCGCGTAATCTGCTGCTTGCAAACAAAAAAACCACCGCTACCAGCGGTGGTTTGTTTGCCGGATCAAGAG
CTACCAACTCTTTTTCCGAAGGTAACTGGCTTCAGCAGAGCGCAGATACCAAATACTGTTCTTCTAGTGT
AGCCGTAGTTAGGCCACCACTTCAAGAACTCTGTAGCACCGCCTACATACCTCGCTCTGCTAATCCTGTT
ACCAGTGGCTGCTGCCAGTGGCGATAAGTCGTGTCTTACCGGGTTGGACTCAAGACGATAGTTACCGGAT
AAGGCGCAGCGGTCGGGCTGAACGGGGGGTTCGTGCACACAGCCCAGCTTGGAGCGAACGACCTACACCG
AACTGAGATACCTACAGCGTGAGCTATGAGAAAGCGCCACGCTTCCCGAAGGGAGAAAGGCGGACAGGTA
TCCGGTAAGCGGCAGGGTCGGAACAGGAGAGCGCACGAGGGAGCTTCCAGGGGGAAACGCCTGGTATCTT
TATAGTCCTGTCGGGTTTCGCCACCTCTGACTTGAGCGTCGATTTTTGTGATGCTCGTCAGGGGGGCGGA
GCCTATGGAAAAACGCCAGCAACGCGGCCTTTTTACGGTTCCTGGCCTTTTGCTGGCCTTTTGCTCACAT
GTTCTTTCCTGCACTAGATCCCCGGCAAGTTCATCCTTAGGGTTTTCATATCTCTTAAAAAGTCAATTTC
TGCTTGATTAATTTCTTGTGGATTATTGTTTTTGCGGTTTTTCATTTTTTATCTCCTTGAGTATTGAATT
TTTTCTTATATATAAAATATAGCAAAAACTATTTTTGCCAACTTTTTTACAAAAAATTTTTTATTAAAAC
ACTTAGGGCTTTGCTAAATTCTCTTTTAAAAGAACTTAGTAAAGCCCTATGGATTTAAGAACTGATTATA
CTTACGTAGTAAAAATACTACAGATATTAATAGTATAGACCATATCAAAATCATAATCAATTTATATTTA
TCTAAAATTGTGGTCCATACAAAATACAAAAAAATTAGGTTTTTCTAAATTCTATTTTAAAAGAACTTAG
TAACACCTAATCTCTAAATTACTTACAAAATTCTAAAATTAGATTTTTAGTTCTTCATATTTCTTTAAAA
GTTTTTTAAGAAAATCTTTTTGATTTTCAAAAATTTCATGCATCATAAAACTAGTAAATTTGGATTTTTT
TTTGTAAAAATCATAACTTTCTTGGGTTTTAAGTTGAAATCTTAATGGTTTTATTGGATTTTGCCTAGAT
TTTTTTAACGCCGGACTTTCTTTATCTTTTATAAAATTATAAGAATTTTTAATACCATTTTCTATTAAAT
AATCTTCTTTTATAAGCCCCTCTTGCAGTGCAGTTGCTAATCTTAAATACTTATACGCTTGAGTTTTTGC
TACATCAAAGTCTTTTATAAAATCAAGAAAAGTTTTATAACCATCAAATTTATAATATTGATTATCTTTT
ATTTCTTTTAAAATTTTAATATTTTCCACCCTGTGGAATATTTCTTTTTTGAAATTGTCATTTAACTTTT
CCTTTAGTGTCTTGTAATAAGAAATTTTACTTTCATTAATCATTAAATTTTGTTCAACATAAGTATCTAT
CTTTTTTGTTAAAACTTTAACAACACGTTTTTTTTCCATAAAAATTTTCCTTTATTTTTGCAACATTTTC
CTTAATTGATATAATTGTTACTATTTTAGATTTTTTAATATCCACTTAAGAATTAATCCCTCACTAGAAT
ATTTTTTATTATAGAATTCATATACATGTTTTTCTAAATCTATAAATTTATCAACAATTGCTTTATTATA
GGGTGTATCTATCTTTTCTTTTCTTAATAATCGTCTCATATTCTTTAAATAACAACAAACACTGCCGGTT
TTAAACCTAAATTCTATGTAATATATTTTTGAAAAAGTATATACATTTTCAACCCCGTTTATTTCATACT
TTACAAAAACATTATTTATTGGTTTTCTATAACCATAGTAAATGCCTAAAAATTTGTCCCCGTCTTTCAT
AGGATATAGATAAAGTTTTTGAATCTCTGATTTATCTAATAATTTTTCAAAAAAAATTATACACCGCTTT
TGTTTGTTACTAACTACTCTATGCAATGCCTTTAATATTTTTGTGTGATATATATTTTTATCACCTTTTT
TTTCTTTCAGCAGGAAGATACTTTCTTTTGGAAATTTAATTTTTTGTTCATTTATTCTTGCAGCCTTAAG
TCCGATTTTCATATTTAATCCTTATATAGCCTTTCTATTTAATTCTTTTAAACTCAATAAACTTTTTTGG
TTTTTCATTAGTTCTAATAATTCGCAATAATATGTGCAAAACACTTTATTGTATTCTATTTTCTTTTGGT
TATTCAAATATTCTTTTATAATTGGCTTTAGAAGTTCAATATTTACTTCTTTTTTTAGTTGTTCAATAAG
GATATTGAAAATGTTTGTTTTTAAATCTTGATAATTTTGTTGAGAATTTTCTTTTTTTCTTTCAATTGAC
TTCTCTAATTTACGCTTTATATTGTTTAAATCGCTATATTTATGACTTTCAATAATAAAATGAGGCTTAA
ATTTGTAATTTTCGTATATTTTTTGGAAACTTGTTTCTAATTGTTTAGAATTATATTCATTTTTTTCAAA
TTCTTTTTGAGTGTTGCATAGAATTTCCTTTAATTTTTCTTGTTTTTCTTTCATACAAGATTTAGTAAAA
TGTATATTTTTATTTTTTAGTAATTTAATTTCTATTATTTTTATGATTTTAAGTATTTTGATTATATTAT
CTTTATCAATATTTAAATTGAATAAAATTGTAAGAAAAATTGAAAGAATTTTTTTACATAAAAAGTTACA
TTTATTGAAGTAATTTCTTACTTGATACTTTTCTATTTCATTAATCTTTCTTTCTTCTTTTATATTATTT
TTATTATTTAAACACTCCTTTAAATCTACACTCCCATTTTTAGTAAATCTATCTTTAAGGCCCCTTGAAA
CTCTATTTTGAAATCTTAAATCTTTTTTTTCTTGAAAGTATTTATAGATTTTTTGGTAACATTCTTTTTT
TGAAAAATTAAGTTGATAGTATATTTCGGTCCCCAAATTTACCCCTAAGTGTTTGTGATAATTAGTTGTG
ACTTTAAATTCTTTTTCTAATTTGTAAAGGTAATTTTGCAGTGTTTTTAGTTTAACGGGTGTTTGACTAT
TTCTTTTAAGGTTTTCATTAAAGTAATAGAGTATGTTTTTTTGTGTGTATTTCTTATATGTTTTATTTAT
GTACGCTAGTGTTGAGATAAGGACTACTAATTTATACTGTAATTTATTGTAGCAAGTTGTGGTTTTACTG
GTTTTGTTTATATTAGATAAGTTTTCCATTTATAGCTCCTTGAATACCGGATTTTTTATCTATAAAGTAT
ATATATCACAATTTTGATTTAAAAGTAAATTCTTTTTTTAAAAATACAAAAATTTTTTATAAATTATATA
GACCATGATATTGTATTAATACTAATTGATTTTAATTTAAGGTTGAACTAAAATAAACATAGTTTTGTAG
AAAATAATTTTTCATTATTTTGCTACTTGATATTGGATCGTAAAAATATTAGGGCTTTACAAAGTTCTTT
TAAAAGAGAATTTAGTAAAGCCCTAAGTCTTTTAATAAAAAATTTTTTGTAAAAAAGTTGGCAAAAATAG
TTTTTGCTATATATTTATATATAAGAAAAAATTCAATACTCAAGGAGATAAAAAATGGAAAACTTAAACA
ATAATCCACAAAAAATTAATCAAATAAATAAGCAAACTAATTTTATTGGTTTTGAAAATTTTATAGAACT
TGATAATCAAGTTAATCAAACTAAAGAAAAAAGTAAATTAAGTAAGATAGGTAAGAAATTACCCGGAATA
AGCAGTCAAGTCTAGTGCGGCCGCGCCCAATACGCAAACCGCCTCTCCCCGCGCGTTGGCCGATTCATTA
ATGCAGCTGGCACGACAGGTTTCCCGACTGGAAAGCGGGCAGTGAGCGCAACGCAATTAATGTGAGTTAG
CTCACTCATTAGGCACCCCAGGCTTTACACTTTATGCTTCCGGCTCGTATGTTGTGTGGAATTGTGAGCG
GATAACAATTTCACACAGGAAACAGCTATGACATGATTACGAATTCGAGCTCGGCAATAGAAGAATCTAT
AGAAAGCATAAAAAGCCTTATAGAAAACAAAGAATACATACAAAAGTTACATTTTATAAAAAAATTAATA
AATAAGGTTTACAAAAAATTAAATTACTTTTTTTAAAAACTAAACTTTGAAAGCCTTGTTATAATATAAA
ATATAATAATCAAATATTATTCAAAGTTAACAGCAATGAAGTTTATAATAAATTGAAAATTTAAATTTCT
GACTT
Features (pLannotate 1.2.2; 11 found; start..end, strand, type, name):
      1..76      +  misc_RNA       gRNA scaffold: guide RNA scaffold for the Streptococcus pyogenes CRISPR/Cas9 system
     93..247     +  CDS            lacZα (fragment): LacZα fragment of β-galactosidase; lacZ fragment
    266..640     +  CDS            hslU (fragment): HSLU_BORBU - Protein inferred from homology: Swiss-Prot protein existence level 3. ATPase subunit of a proteasome-like degradation complex; this subunit has chaperone activity. The binding of ATP and its subsequent hydrolysis by HslU are essential for unfolding of protein substrates subsequently hydrolyzed by HslV. HslU recognizes the N-terminal part of its protein substrates and unfolds these before they are guided to HslV for hydrolysis. From Borrelia burgdorferi (strain ATCC 35210 / B31 / CIP 102532 / DSM 4680).
    677..1210    +  CDS            GmR: gentamycin acetyltransferase; aacC1; confers resistance to gentamycin
   1313..1901    +  rep_origin     ori: high-copy-number ColE1/pMB1/pBR322/pUC origin of replication
   2867..2883    -  promoter       ADH1 promoter (fragment): S. cerevisiae ADH1; promoter for alcohol dehydrogenase 1
   5273..5365    +  CDS            lacI (fragment): lac repressor; lacI; The lac repressor binds to the lac operator to inhibit transcription in E. coli. This inhibition can be relieved by adding lactose or isopropyl-β-D-thiogalactopyranoside (IPTG).
   5378..5399    +  protein_bind   CAP binding site: CAP binding activates transcription in the presence of cAMP. E. coli catabolite activator protein
   5414..5444    +  promoter       lac promoter: promoter for the E. coli lac operon
   5452..5468    +  protein_bind   lac operator: The lac repressor binds to the lac operator to inhibit transcription in E. coli. This inhibition can be relieved by adding lactose or isopropyl-β-D-thiogalactopyranoside (IPTG). lac repressor encoded by lacI
   5514..5633    +  CDS            hrpA (fragment): HRPA_BORBU - Experimental evidence at protein level: Swiss-Prot protein existence level 1. Has RNA-stimulated ATPase activity and RNA helicase activity (PubMed:24367266). Involved in global regulation of gene expression (PubMed:21814569). Could be involved in RNA processing and post- transcriptional gene regulation (PubMed:24367266). Essential for both tick transmission and mouse infection (PubMed:24367266). From Borrelia burgdorferi (strain ATCC 35210 / B31 / CIP 102532 / DSM 4680).
