[The description below was written by a language model from this plasmid's Addgene catalogue record and pLannotate feature annotations shown in this document.]
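Description:
pBSV2G_P0826L-sgRNAflaB is a bacterial CRISPR plasmid built on the pBSV2G_2 backbone and designed to express a single guide RNA against flaB in Borrelia burgdorferi. It belongs to a CRISPR interference platform for selective downregulation of gene expression in this spirochete. In E. coli the 5.7 kb plasmid is maintained at high copy through a ColE1/pUC-type origin and selected with gentamicin via the aacC1 gentamicin acetyltransferase gene. Just upstream of that marker the annotation software flags a fragment matching B. burgdorferi hslU. This may be native Borrelia sequence that drives marker expression, though the record does not say so. A long stretch of roughly 3 kb downstream of the origin carries no meaningful annotation (the tiny "ADH1 promoter" hit there is almost certainly spurious). It may hold sequences for replication in Borrelia, but these are not identified in the feature table.

The payload is a synthetic sgRNA consisting of a 20-nt flaB-targeting spacer fused to the Streptococcus pyogenes Cas9 guide scaffold, which spans the numbering origin of the circular sequence. It is transcribed from the promoter listed as P0826L. The hrpA fragment annotated immediately upstream of the guide probably corresponds to this Borrelia-derived promoter region. The cassette sits within remnants of a lacZα cloning region (lacI fragment, CAP site, lac promoter and operator, lacZα fragment).

No Cas9 or dCas9 coding sequence is annotated on this plasmid, so it appears to supply only the guide. The nuclease-dead Cas9 needed for repression would have to come from another source, such as a companion construct or an engineered strain. The construct can therefore be used to knock down flaB expression in B. burgdorferi.
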