Addgene plasmid #149627: pBSV2G_P0826L-sgRNAflaB
Purpose: flaB gRNA expression in B. burgdorferi
Depositing lab: Christine Jacobs-Wagner. Depositing organization: Yale University. Publication: A CRISPR interference platform for selective downregulation of gene expression in Borrelia burgdorferi. Takacs CN, Scott M, Chang Y, Kloos ZA, Irnov I, Rosa PA, Liu J, Jacobs-Wagner C. Appl Environ Microbiol. 2020 Nov 30. pii: AEM.02519-20. doi: 10.1128/AEM.02519-20. PubMed 33257311.
Backbone
  Vector backbone: pBSV2G_2
  Backbone manufacturer: CJW lab
  Vector type: Bacterial Expression, CRISPR
Growth in bacteria
  Bacterial resistance: Gentamicin, 10 μg/mL
  Growth temperature: 30°C
  Growth strain: DH5alpha
  Copy number: High Copy
Gene/Insert
  Gene/Insert name: sgRNAflaB
  gRNA/shRNA sequence: AAAATTTAAATTTCTGACTT
  Species: Synthetic
  Promoter: P0826L
  Cloning method: Restriction Enzyme; 5′ cloning site Unknown (unknown if destroyed); 3′ cloning site Unknown (unknown if destroyed)
  Sequencing primers: 5′ Unknown
Terms and licenses: Academic/Nonprofit Terms; Industry Terms: Not Available to Industry
How to cite: pBSV2G_P0826L-sgRNAflaB was a gift from Christine Jacobs-Wagner (Addgene plasmid # 149627 ; http://n2t.net/addgene:149627 ; RRID:Addgene_149627)
